>Addgene plasmid #145424 | pGBW-m4046457 | addgene full sequence | sequence record 298353 | Addgene NGS Result
GCGGCCGCCCCACACACCATAGCTTCAAAATGTTTCTACTCCTTTTTTACTCTTCCAGATTTTCTCGGAC
TCCGCGCATCGCCGTACCACTTCAAAACACCCAAGCACAGCATACTAAATTTCCCCTCTTTCTTCCTCTA
GGGTGTCGTTAATTACCCGTACTAAAGGTTTGGAAAAGAAAAAAGAGACCGCCTCGTTTCTTTTTCTTCG
TCGAAAAAGGCAATAAAAATTTTTATCACGTTTCTTTTTCTTGAAAATTTTTTTTTTTGATTTTTTTCTC
TTTCGATGACCTCCCATTGATATTTAAGTTAATAAACGGTCTTCAATTTCTCAAGTTTCAGTTTCATTTT
TCTTGTTCTATTACAACTTTTTTTACTTCTTGCTCATTAGAAAGAAAGCATAGCAATCTAATCTAAGTTT
TAATTACAAAATGGCTGATTCCAATGGCACCATCACAGTAGAAGAGCTGAAAAAGCTCCTTGAACAATGG
AACTTGGTTATAGGTTTTTTATTCTTGACTTGGATTTGCCTATTGCAGTTCGCCTATGCAAACAGAAACC
GTTTTTTGTACATTATCAAGTTAATTTTCTTGTGGCTGTTATGGCCTGTCACTCTTGCTTGTTTTGTTTT
GGCTGCCGTCTACCGGATAAATTGGATCACCGGTGGTATCGCTATTGCAATGGCTTGTTTGGTTGGATTG
ATGTGGTTGAGTTATTTCATTGCCTCATTCAGATTATTCGCTAGGACTAGATCGATGTGGTCCTTTAATC
CAGAAACGAACATCTTGTTGAACGTGCCACTCCATGGTACTATTTTGACCAGACCGCTATTAGAATCTGA
GTTGGTTATCGGTGCTGTCATTCTAAGAGGGCACTTACGTATCGCGGGTCACCATTTGGGAAGATGTGAC
ATTAAGGATCTTCCAAAAGAAATCACAGTCGCTACCTCTCGAACTCTATCTTACTACAAGTTGGGTGCCT
CACAAAGGGTTGCTGGTGACAGCGGTTTCGCTGCCTATTCTCGCTACCGTATCGGCAACTACAAATTAAA
TACCGATCACTCCTCTAGTTCTGACAATATTGCCTTATTGGTGCAACTCGTGCCGAGAGGTTCTGATTAT
AAAGATCATGATGGTGATTATAAAGATCATGATATTGATTATAAAGATGATGATGATAAATAAACAGGCC
CCTTTTCCTTTGTCGATATCATGTAATTAGTTATGTCACGCTTACATTCACGCCCTCCTCCCACATCCGC
TCTAACCGAAAAGGAAGGAGTTAGACAACCTGAAGTCTAGGTCCCTATTTATTTTTTTTAATAGTTATGT
TAGTATTAAGAACGTTATTTATATTTCAAATTTTTCTTTTTTTTCTGTACAAAGCGGCCGCCGAACCACT
AGTGCACTGCAGTACACGGTTTCCTTGAAATTTTTTTGATTCGGTAATCTCCGAACAGAAGGAAGAACGA
AGGAAGGAGCACAGACTTAGATTGGTATATATACGCATATGTAGTGTTGAAGAAACATGAAATTGCCCAG
TATTCTTAACCCAACTGCACAGAACAAAAACGTGCAGGAAACGAAGATAAATCATGTCGAAAGCTACATA
TAAGGAACGTGCTGCTACTCATCCTAGTCCTGTTGCTGCCAAGCTATTTAATATCATGCACGAAAAGCAA
ACAAACTTGTGTGCTTCATTGGATGTTCGTACCACCAAGGAATTACTGGAGTTAGTTGAAGCATTAGGTC
CCAAAATTTGTTTACTAAAAACACATGTGGATATCTTGACTGATTTTTCCATGGAGGGCACAGTTAAGCC
GCTAAAGGCATTATCCGCCAAGTACAATTTTTTACTCTTCGAGGACAGAAAATTTGCTGACATTGGTAAT
ACAGTCAAATTGCAGTACTCTGCGGGTGTATACAGAATAGCAGAATGGGCAGACATTACGAATGCACACG
GTGTGGTGGGCCCAGGTATTGTTAGCGGTTTGAAGCAGGCGGCAGAAGAAGTAACAAAGGAACCTAGAGG
CCTTTTGATGTTAGCAGAATTGTCATGCAAGGGCTCCCTATCTACTGGAGAATATACTAAGGGTACTGTT
GACATTGCGAAGAGCGACAAAGATTTTGTTATCGGCTTTATTGCTCAAAGAGACATGGGTGGAAGAGATG
AAGGTTACGATTGGTTGATTATGACACCCGGTGTGGGTTTAGATGACAAGGGAGATGCATTGGGTCAACA
GTATAGAACCGTGGATGATGTGGTTTCTACAGGATCTGACATTATTATTGTTGGAAGAGGACTATTTGCA
AAGGGAAGGGATGCTAAGGTAGAGGGTGAACGTTACAGAAAAGCAGGCTGGGAAGCATATTTGAGAAGAT
GCGGCCAGCAAAACTAAAAAACTGTATTATAAGTAAATGCATGTATACTAAACTCACAAATTAGAGCTTC
AATTTAATTATATCAGTTATTACCCGAGTAACGAAGCATCTGTGCTTCATTTTGTAGAACAAAAATGCAA
CGCGAGAGCGCTAATTTTTCAAACAAAGAATCTGAGCTGCATTTTTACAGAACAGAAATGCAACGCGAAA
GCGCTATTTTACCAACGAAGAATCTGTGCTTCATTTTTGTAAAACAAAAATGCAACGCGAGAGCGCTAAT
TTTTCAAACAAAGAATCTGAGCTGCATTTTTACAGAACAGAAATGCAACGCGAGAGCGCTATTTTACCAA
CAAAGAATCTATACTTCTTTTTTGTTCTACAAAAATGCATCCCGAGAGCGCTATTTTTCTAACAAAGCAT
CTTAGATTACTTTTTTTCTCCTTTGTGCGCTCTATAATGCAGTCTCTTGATAACTTTTTGCACTGTAGGT
CCGTTAAGGTTAGAAGAAGGCTACTTTGGTGTCTATTTTCTCTTCCATAAAAAAAGCCTGACTCCACTTC
CCGCGTTTACTGATTACTAGCGAAGCTGCGGGTGCATTTTTTCAAGATAAAGGCATCCCCGATTATATTC
TATACCGATGTGGATTGCGCATACTTTGTGAACAGAAAGTGATAGCGTTGATGATTCTTCATTGGTCAGA
AAATTATGAACGGTTTCTTCTATTTTGTCTCTATATACTACGTATAGGAAATGTTTACATTTTCGTATTG
TTTTCGATTCACTCTATGAATAGTTCTTACTACAATTTTTTTGTCTAAAGAGTAATACTAGAGATAAACA
TAAAAAATGTAGAGGTCGAGTTTAGATGCAAGTTCAAGGAGCGAAAGGTGGATGGGTAGGTTATATAGGG
ATATAGCACAGAGATATATAGCAAAGAGATACTTTTGAGCAATGTTTGTGGAAGCGGTATTCGCAATATT
TTAGTAGCTCGTTACAGTCCGGTGCGTTTTTGGTTTTTTGAAAGTGCGTCATCAGAGCGCTTTTGGTTTT
CAAAAGCGCTCTGAAGTTCCTATACTTTCTAGCTAGAGAATAGGAACTTCCCGAGCGGCCGCGTGTTACA
AGCTTGACTCCAGCGTAACTGGACTGCAATCAACTCACTGGCTCACCTTCACGGGTGGGCCTTTCTTCGG
TAGAAAATCAAAGGATCTTCTTGAGATCCTTTTTTTCTGCGCGTAATCTGCTGCTTGCAAACAAAAAAAC
CACCGCTACCAGCGGTGGTTTGTTTGCCGGATCAAGAGCTACCAACTCTTTTTCCGAGGTAACTGGCTTC
AGCAGAGCGCAGATACCAAATACTGTTCTTCTAGTGTAGCCGTAGTTAGGCCACCACTTCAAGAACTCTG
TAGCACCGCCTACATACCTCGCTCTGCTAATCCTGTTACCAGTGGCTGCTGCCAGTGGCGATAAGTCGTG
TCTTACCGGGTTGGACTCAAGACGATAGTTACCGGATAAGGCGCAGCGGTCGGGCTGAACGGGGGGTTCG
TGCACACAGCCCAGCTTGGAGCGAACGACCTACACCGAACTGAGATACCTACAGCGTGAGCTATGAGAAA
GCGCCACGCTTCCCGAAGGGAGAAAGGCGGACAGGTATCCGGTAAGCGGCAGGGTCGGAACAGGAGAGCG
CACGAGGGAGCTTCCAGGGGTAAACGCCTGGTATCTTTATAGTCCTGTCGGGTTTCGCCACCTCTGACTT
GAGCATCGATTTTTGTGATGCTCGTCAGGGGGGCGGAGCCTATGGAAAAACGCCAGCAACGCAGAAAGGC
CCACCCGAAGGTGAGCCAGGTGATTACATTTGGGCCCTCATCAGAGGTTTTCACCGTCATCACCGAAACG
CGCGAGGCAGCTGCGGTAAAGCTCATCAGCGTGGTCGTGAAGCGATTCACAGATGTCTGCCTGTTCATCC
GCGTCCAGCTCGTTGAGTTTCTCCAGAAGCGTTAATGTCTGGCTTCTGATAAAGCGGGCCATGTTAAGGG
CGGTTTTTTCCTGTTTGGTCACTTACCAATGCTTAATCAGTGAGGCACCTATCTCAGCGATCTGTCTATT
TCGTTCATCCATAGTTGCCTGACTCCCCGTCGTGTAGATAACTACGATGCGGGAGGGCTTACCATCTGGC
CCCAGTGCTGCAATGATACCGCGAGACCCACGCTCACCGGCTCCAGATTTATCAGCAATAAACCAGCCAG
CCGGGAGGGCCGAGCGCAGAAGTGATCCTGCAACTTTATCCGCCTCCATCCAGTCTATTAATTGTTGCCG
GGAAGCTAGAGTAAGTAGTTCGCCAGTTAATAGTTTGCGCAACGTTGTTGCCATTGCTACAGGCATCGTG
GTGTCACGCTCGTCGTTTGGTATGGCTTCATTCAGCTCCGGTTCCCAACGATCAAGGCGAGTTACATGAT
CCCCCATGTTGTGCAAAAAAGCGGTTAGCTCCTTCGGTCCTCCGATCGTTGCCAGAAGTAAGTTGGCCGC
AGTGTTATCACTCATGGTTATGGCAGCACTGCATAATTCTCTTACTGTCATGCCATCCGTGAGATGCTTT
TCTGTGACTGGTGAGTACTCAACCAAGTCATTCTGAGAATAGTGTATGCGGCGACCGAGTTGCTCTTGCC
CGGCGTCAATACGGGATAATACCGCGCCACATAGCAGAACTTTAAAAGTGCTCATCATTGGAAAACGTTC
TTCGGGGCGTAAACTCTCAAGGATCTTACCGCTGTTGAGATCCAGTTCGATGTAACCCACTCGTGCACCC
AACTGATCTTCAGCATCTTTTACTTTCACCAGCGTTTCTGGGTGAGCAAAAACAGGAAGGCAAAATGCCG
CAAAAAAGGGAATAAGGGCGACACGGAAATGTTGAATACTCATTTTAGCTTCCTTAGCTCCTGAAAATCT
CGATAACTCAAAAAATACGCCCGGTAGTGATCTTATTTCATTATGGTGAAAGTTGGAACCTCTTACGTGC
CGATCAAGTCAAAAGCCTCCGGTCGGAGGCTTTTGACTTTCTGCTATGGAGGTCAGGTATGATTTAAATG
GTCAGTTAGA
Features (pLannotate 1.2.2; 14 found; start..end, strand, type, name):
     10..417     +  promoter       TEF1 promoter: S. cerevisiae TEF1; promoter for EF-1α
    431..1096    +  CDS            VME1_SARS2: Experimental evidence at protein level: Swiss-Prot protein existence level 1. Component of the viral envelope that plays a central role in virus morphogenesis and assembly via its interactions with other viral proteins (By similarity). Regulates the localization of S protein at cis-Golgi, the place of virus budding (PubMed:33229438). May act by binding cytoplasmic c-terminus of S (PubMed:33229438). From Severe acute respiratory syndrome coronavirus 2 (2019-nCoV) (SARS-CoV-2).
   1114..1131    +  CDS            3xFLAG (fragment): three tandem FLAG® epitope tags, followed by an enterokinase cleavage site
   1209..1381    +  terminator     CYC1 terminator (fragment): S. cerevisiae CYC1; transcription terminator for CYC1
   1417..1593    +  promoter       URA3 promoter (fragment): S. cerevisiae URA3
   1594..2397    +  CDS            URA3: orotidine-5'-phosphate decarboxylase, required for uracil biosynthesis; S. cerevisiae URA3; yeast auxotrophic marker, counterselectable with 5-fluoroorotic acid (5-FOA)
   2480..3462    -  rep_origin     2μ ori: yeast 2μ plasmid origin of replication
   3540..3569    +  terminator     T3Te terminator: phage T3 early transcription terminator
   3591..4178    +  rep_origin     ori: high-copy-number ColE1/pMB1/pBR322/pUC origin of replication
   4190..4217    -  terminator     T7Te terminator: phage T7 early transcription terminator
   4241..4432    -  CDS            rop: Rop protein, which maintains plasmids at low copy number; rop
   4433..5293    -  CDS            AmpR: β-lactamase; bla; confers resistance to ampicillin, carbenicillin, and related antibiotics
   5294..5396    -  promoter       cat promoter: promoter of the E. coli cat gene encoding chloramphenicol acetyltransferase
   5397..5428    -  terminator     tonB terminator: bidirectional E. coli tonB-P14 transcription terminator
