[The description below was written by a language model from this plasmid's Addgene catalogue record and pLannotate feature annotations shown in this document.]
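Description:
pGBW-m4046457 is an episomal yeast expression plasmid for producing the SARS-CoV-2 membrane (M) glycoprotein in Saccharomyces cerevisiae. It is a yeast–E. coli shuttle vector. A 2μ origin supports multicopy replication in yeast, and the URA3 gene with its own promoter allows selection in uracil auxotrophs and counterselection with 5-FOA. In bacteria, a ColE1/pUC-type origin and a β-lactamase (AmpR) gene provide high-copy propagation under ampicillin selection. The annotation places AmpR downstream of a cat promoter, with a short rop-like segment next to it. Phage T3Te and T7Te terminators and a tonB terminator flank the bacterial modules, presumably insulating them from read-through transcription. The sequenced record is about 5.5 kb, somewhat larger than the sum of the catalogued backbone and insert sizes.

The payload is a synthetic M open reading frame of roughly 660 bp, recoded for S. cerevisiae codon usage and based on the NCBI reference M protein. The constitutive TEF1 promoter drives it and a CYC1 terminator ends the transcript. According to the catalogue, the backbone supplies a C-terminal thrombin-cleavable 3xFLAG tag. The feature table detects only a short 3xFLAG fragment just downstream of the M coding sequence, which may reflect recoding of the tag rather than its absence. The tag would allow detection or affinity capture of the protein with anti-FLAG reagents, with optional removal by thrombin. The insert was made by gene synthesis, and the depositor notes a NotI site. Beyond yeast expression of M, the record does not specify an application. Plausible uses are production, localization or interaction studies of this viral envelope component in a yeast host.
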