Addgene plasmid #145424: pGBW-m4046457
Purpose: Yeast Expression plasmid for SARS-CoV-2 M (membrane)
Depositing lab: Ginkgo Bioworks & Benjie Chen. Depositing organization: Ginkgo Bioworks.
Backbone
  Vector backbone: AmpR; 2u URA3
  Backbone size w/o insert (bp): 4078
  Vector type: Yeast Expression
  Selectable markers: URA3
Growth in bacteria
  Bacterial resistance: Ampicillin, 100 μg/mL
  Growth temperature: 37°C
  Growth strain: DH5alpha
  Copy number: High Copy
Gene/Insert
  Gene/Insert name: SARS-CoV-2 M (membrane) (alt names: membrane glycoprotein; M protein)
  Species: Severe acute respiratory syndrome coronavirus 2
  Insert size (bp): 662
  Mutation: Saccharomyces cerevisiae recode 1
  Entrez Gene: M (a.k.a. GU280_gp05)
  Promoter: pTEF1
  Tag / fusion protein: Cleavable thrombin;3xFLAG (C terminal on backbone)
  Cloning method: Unknown
Resource information
  A portion of this plasmid was derived from a plasmid made by: GinkgoBioworks
Depositor comments: NCBI Reference Sequence: YP_009724393.1. Created by gene synthesis with Not1 site.
How to cite: pGBW-m4046457 was a gift from Ginkgo Bioworks & Benjie Chen (Addgene plasmid # 145424 ; http://n2t.net/addgene:145424 ; RRID:Addgene_145424)
